>Addgene plasmid #190474 | pAAV-hsyn-GRAB_HA1m | addgene full sequence | sequence record 379319 | Addgene NGS Result
CCTGCAGGCAGCTGCGCGCTCGCTCGCTCACTGAGGCCGCCCGGGCGTCGGGCGACCTTTGGTCGCCCGG
CCTCAGTGAGCGAGCGAGCGCGCAGAGAGGGAGTGGCCAACTCCATCACTAGGGGTTCCTGCGGCCGCAC
GCGTATGAGGCGGGGTGGGGGTGCCTACCTGACGACCGACCCCGACCCACTGGACAAGCACCCAACCCCC
ATTCCCCAAATTGCGCATCCCCTATCAGAGAGGGGGAGGGGAAACAGGATGCGGCGAGGCGCGTGCGCAC
TGCCAGCTTCAGCACCGCGGACAGTGCCTTCGCCCCCGCCTGGCGGCGCGCGCCACCGCCGCCTCAGCAC
TGAAGGCGCGCTGACGTCACTCGCCGGTCCCCCGCAAACTCCCCTTCCCGGCCACCTTGGTCGCGTCCGC
GCCGCCGCCGGCCCAGCCGGACCGCACCACGCGAGGCGCGAGATAGGGGGGCACGGGCGCGACCATCTGC
GCTGCGGCGCCGGCGACTCAGCGCTGCCTCAGTCTGCGGTGGGCAGCGGAGGAGTCGTGTCGTGCCTGAG
AGCGCAGTCGAGAAACCGGTGCCACCATGGAGACAGACACACTCCTGCTATGGGTACTGCTGCTCTGGGT
TCCAGGTTCCACTGGTGACACAAGTTTGTACAAAAAAGTTGGCACCACCGGTATGGAGCCCGCCGGCGCC
GGCGGCGCCGCCATTCTGCTGGACGACGACGACGACTACTACCTCACAACCCCCGGCTACCCCGGCTCCG
GCTCTAACGCCTCCCTGTCTCCTCCAGCCGACCTGTTCCCCGCCGCCTCTAACCACTCGACCGCTGTCGT
GGTGTCTGGCGACCTGGACCTGTACGTGATCATTCCACTGGGCATCTTCCTCGCCGTGCTGTCTCTCGTG
ACATTCGCCGGCAACGTGATGGTGCTGCACGCCCTCAGAACAGAGAAGAAGCTCCAAACAGTGTCTAACA
TTTTCATCATGTCTCTCGCCATTGCCGACTGCTCTGTGGGCCTGTTCGCCATGCCACTGAGCGCCGTGTA
CGCCCTGCTGGGCTACTGGCCTTTCGGCCTCGTGGTGTGCAACATGTGGTTGAGTATGGACTACGTGGCC
AGCACAGCCTCTATTTTCAACCTGTTCGCCCTGTCCCTCGACCGGTTCTGGTCTATTATTTCTCCACTCA
GATACCTCAAGAAGCGGACACGCAAGCGGGCCATTATTATGTGCTCTAGCGTGTGGCTCGCCTCTCTCCT
GTGGATTATCCCGGTTGTAGGATGGCACCAGATGTTCAACGACGGCAGGCGGGACGTGCCAGTGGAGGAG
TGCGACACCGAGTTCGCCGACGAGCAGGTGTTCAAGGTGCTGACAGCCATCTTCAACTTCTACGTGCCTA
TGGCCGCCATGATTGCCCTGTACGGCAGGATTTTCCACGAGATTAAGCTCAGAGCCGCGTCTCAGCCAGC
ACCGGCCGGGCCGCGCGACACCGACGCGCTGGACCTGGAGGAGGGAGGAAACGTCTATATCAAGGCCGAC
AAGCAGAAGAACGGCATCAAGGCGAACTTCGTGATCCGCCACAACATCGAGGACGGCGGCGTGCAGCTCG
CCTACCACTACCAGCAGAACACCCCCATCGGCGACGGCCCCGTGCTGCTGCCCGACAACCACTACCTGAG
CGTGCAGTCCAAACTTTCGAAAGACCCCAACGAGAAGCGCGATCACATGGTCCTGCTGGAGTTCGTGACC
GCCGCCGGGATCACTCTCGGCATGGACGAGCTGTACAAGGGCGGTACCGGAGGGAGCATGGTGAGAAAGG
GCGAGGAGCTGTTCACCGGGGTGGTGCCCATCCTGGTCGAGCTGGACGGCGACGTAAACGGCCACAAGTT
CAGCGTGTCCGGCGAGGGTGAGGGCGATGCCACCGAGGGCAAGCTGACCCTGAAGTTCATCTGCACCACC
GGCAAGCTGCCCGTGCCCTGGCCCACCCTCGTGACCACCCTGACCTACGGCGTGCAGTGCTTCAGCCGCT
ACCCCGACCACATGAAGCAGCACGACTTCTTCAAGTCCGCCATGCCCGAAGGCTACATCCAGGAGCGCAC
CATCTTCTTCAAGGACGACGGCAACTACAAGACCCGCGCCGAGGTGAAGTTCGAGGGCGACACCCTGGTG
AACCGCATCGAGCTGAAGGGCATCGACTTCAAGGAGGACGGCAACATCCTGGGGCACAAGCTGGAGTACA
ACACCGGAGCAGCAGCACGCTGGCGCGCGAAGAAGGCCGCCTTCCAGCTGGGCGTGATCCTGGGCGCCTT
CTGCCTGTGCTTCATGCCTTACTTCATTAGCTTCATCATTACCGCCTTCTGCAAGGACTGCGTGTCTCCT
GCCGTGCACTCTATTTTCACATGGCTGGGCTACGTGAACTCTACAACAAACCCTTTCCTGTACACATGGA
CAAACGCCAACTTCCGGTCCGCCTTCCGGAAGATCCTCCGGATGAAGGAGACACCAAAGAAGCCAGTGTA
CATGCAGATGCCTCACAAGACCCCTAGACCAAAGAAGCAGCCATTAGAAGCTAGGGTGAGCGGCACAGCC
TCTGGCGGCACCACAGCCCCAGCCCGCAAGTCTGACGACACCAGACTCTAAGAATTCGATATCAAGCTTA
TCGATAATCAACCTCTGGATTACAAAATTTGTGAAAGATTGACTGGTATTCTTAACTATGTTGCTCCTTT
TACGCTATGTGGATACGCTGCTTTAATGCCTTTGTATCATGCTATTGCTTCCCGTATGGCTTTCATTTTC
TCCTCCTTGTATAAATCCTGGTTGCTGTCTCTTTATGAGGAGTTGTGGCCCGTTGTCAGGCAACGTGGCG
TGGTGTGCACTGTGTTTGCTGACGCAACCCCCACTGGTTGGGGCATTGCCACCACCTGTCAGCTCCTTTC
CGGGACTTTCGCTTTCCCCCTCCCTATTGCCACGGCGGAACTCATCGCCGCCTGCCTTGCCCGCTGCTGG
ACAGGGGCTCGGCTGTTGGGCACTGACAATTCCGTGGTGTTGTCGGGGAAATCATCGTCCTTTCCTTGGC
TGCTCGCCTATGTTGCCACCTGGATTCTGCGCGGGACGTCCTTCTGCTACGTCCCTTCGGCCCTCAATCC
AGCGGACCTTCCTTCCCGCGGCCTGCTGCCGGCTCTGCGGCCTCTTCCGCGTCTTCGCCTTCGCCCTCAG
ACGAGTCGGATCTCCCTTTGGGCCGCCTCCCCGCATCGATACCGAGCGCTGCTCGAGAGATCTACGGGTG
GCATCCCTGTGACCCCTCCCCAGTGCCTCTCCTGGCCCTGGAAGTTGCCACTCCAGTGCCCACCAGCCTT
GTCCTAATAAAATTAAGTTGCATCATTTTGTCTGACTAGGTGTCCTTCTATAATATTATGGGGTGGAGGG
GGGTGGTATGGAGCAAGGGGCAAGTTGGGAAGACAACCTGTAGGGCCTGCGGGGTCTATTGGGAACCAAG
CTGGAGTGCAGTGGCACAATCTTGGCTCACTGCAATCTCCGCCTCCTGGGTTCAAGCGATTCTCCTGCCT
CAGCCTCCCGAGTTGTTGGGATTCCAGGCATGCATGACCAGGCTCAGCTAATTTTTGTTTTTTTGGTAGA
GACGGGGTTTCACCATATTGGCCAGGCTGGTCTCCAACTCCTAATCTCAGGTGATCTACCCACCTTGGCC
TCCCAAATTGCTGGGATTACAGGCGTGAACCACTGCTCCCTTCCCTGTCCTTCTGATTTTGTAGGTAACC
ACGTGCGGACCGAGCGGCCGCAGGAACCCCTAGTGATGGAGTTGGCCACTCCCTCTCTGCGCGCTCGCTC
GCTCACTGAGGCCGGGCGACCAAAGGTCGCCCGACGCCCGGGCTTTGCCCGGGCGGCCTCAGTGAGCGAG
CGAGCGCGCAGCTGCCTGCAGGGGCGCCTGATGCGGTATTTTCTCCTTACGCATCTGTGCGGTATTTCAC
ACCGCATA
[95 nt withheld, positions 3999-4093]
T
[46 nt withheld, positions 4095-4140]
C
[141 nt withheld, positions 4142-4282]
CCTTTGACGTTGGAGTCCACGTTCTTT
[37 nt withheld, positions 4310-4346]
ACTCTATCTCGGGCTATTCTTTTGATTTATAAGGGATTTTGCCGATTTCGGTCTATTGGTTAAAAAATGA
GCTGATTTAACAAAAATTTAACGCGAATTTTAACAAAATATTAACGTTTACAATTTTATGGTGCACTCTC
AGTACAATCTGCTCTGATGCCGCATAGTTAAGCCAGCCCCGACACCCGCCAACACCCGCTGACGCGCCCT
GACGGGCTTGTCTGCTCCCGGCATCCGCTTACAGACAAGCTGTGACCGTCTCCGGGAGCTGCATGTGTCA
GAGGTTTTCACCGTCATCACCGAAACGCGCGAGACGAAAGGGCCTCGTGATACGCCTATTTTTATAGGTT
AATGTCATGATAATAATGGTTTCTTAGACGTCAGGTGGCACTTTTCGGGGAAATGTGCGCGGAACCCCTA
TTTGTTTATTTTTCTAAATACATTCAAATATGTATCCGCTCATGAGACAATAACCCTGATAAATGCTTCA
ATAATATTGAAAAAGGAAGAGTATGAGTATTCAACATTTCCGTGTCGCCCTTATTCCCTTTTTTGCGGCA
TTTTGCCTTCCTGTTTTTGCTCACCCAGAAACGCTGGTGAAAGTAAAAGATGCTGAAGATCAGTTGGGTG
CACGAGTGGGTTACATCGAACTGGATCTCAACAGCGGTAAGATCCTTGAGAGTTTTCGCCCCGAAGAACG
TTTTCCAATGATGAGCACTTTTAAAGTTCTGCTATGTGGCGCGGTATTATCCCGTATTGACGCCGGGCAA
GAGCAACTCGGTCGCCGCATACACTATTCTCAGAATGACTTGGTTGAGTACTCACCAGTCACAGAAAAGC
ATCTTACGGATGGCATGACAGTAAGAGAATTATGCAGTGCTGCCATAACCATGAGTGATAACACTGCGGC
CAACTTACTTCTGACAACGATCGGAGGACCGAAGGAGCTAACCGCTTTTTTGCACAACATGGGGGATCAT
GTAACTCGCCTTGATCGTTGGGAACCGGAGCTGAATGAAGCCATACCAAACGACGAGCGTGACACCACGA
TGCCTGTAGCAATGGCAACAACGTTGCGCAAACTATTAACTGGCGAACTACTTACTCTAGCTTCCCGGCA
ACAATTAATAGACTGGATGGAGGCGGATAAAGTTGCAGGACCACTTCTGCGCTCGGCCCTTCCGGCTGGC
TGGTTTATTGCTGATAAATCTGGAGCCGGTGAGCGTGGGTCTCGCGGTATCATTGCAGCACTGGGGCCAG
ATGGTAAGCCCTCCCGTATCGTAGTTATCTACACGACGGGGAGTCAGGCAACTATGGATGAACGAAATAG
ACAGATCGCTGAGATAGGTGCCTCACTGATTAAGCATTGGTAACTGTCAGACCAAGTTTACTCATATATA
CTTTAGATTGATTTAAAACTTCATTTTTAATTTAAAAGGATCTAGGTGAAGATCCTTTTTGATAATCTCA
TGACCAAAATCCCTTAACGTGAGTTTTCGTTCCACTGAGCGTCAGACCCCGTAGAAAAGATCAAAGGATC
TTCTTGAGATCCTTTTTTTCTGCGCGTAATCTGCTGCTTGCAAACAAAAAAACCACCGCTACCAGCGGTG
GTTTGTTTGCCGGATCAAGAGCTACCAACTCTTTTTCCGAAGGTAACTGGCTTCAGCAGAGCGCAGATAC
CAAATACTGTTCTTCTAGTGTAGCCGTAGTTAGGCCACCACTTCAAGAACTCTGTAGCACCGCCTACATA
CCTCGCTCTGCTAATCCTGTTACCAGTGGCTGCTGCCAGTGGCGATAAGTCGTGTCTTACCGGGTTGGAC
TCAAGACGATAGTTACCGGATAAGGCGCAGCGGTCGGGCTGAACGGGGGGTTCGTGCACACAGCCCAGCT
TGGAGCGAACGACCTACACCGAACTGAGATACCTACAGCGTGAGCTATGAGAAAGCGCCACGCTTCCCGA
AGGGAGAAAGGCGGACAGGTATCCGGTAAGCGGCAGGGTCGGAACAGGAGAGCGCACGAGGGAGCTTCCA
GGGGGAAACGCCTGGTATCTTTATAGTCCTGTCGGGTTTCGCCACCTCTGACTTGAGCGTCGATTTTTGT
GATGCTCGTCAGGGGGGCGGAGCCTATGGAAAAACGCCAGCAACGCGGCCTTTTTACGGTTCCTGGCCTT
TTGCTGGCCTTTTGCTCACATGT
Features (pLannotate 1.2.2; 19 found; start..end, strand, type, name):
     12..39      +  repeat_region  AAV2 ITR (fragment): inverted terminal repeat of adeno-associated virus serotype 2 inverted
     68..95      +  repeat_region  AAV2 ITR (fragment): inverted terminal repeat of adeno-associated virus serotype 2 inverted
    145..567     +  promoter       hSyn promoter (fragment): human synapsin I promoter; confers neuron-specific expression (Kügler et al., 2003)
    587..649     +  sig_peptide    Igκ leader: leader sequence from mouse immunoglobulin κ light chain
    651..668     +  protein_bind   attB1 (fragment): mutant version of attB; core recombination site for the Gateway® BP reaction BP Clonase™
    881..1483    +  CDS            DRD4 (fragment): DRD4_HUMAN - Experimental evidence at protein level: Swiss-Prot protein existence level 1. Dopamine receptor responsible for neuronal signaling in the mesolimbic system of the brain, an area of the brain that regulates emotion and complex behavior. Activated by dopamine, but also by epinephrine and norepinephrine, and by numerous synthetic agonists and drugs (PubMed:9003072, PubMed:16423344, PubMed:27659709, PubMed:29051383). Agonist binding triggers signaling via G proteins that inhibit adenylyl cyclase (PubMed:7512953, PubMed:7643093, PubMed:16423344, PubMed:27659709, PubMed:29051383). Modul
   1520..2242    +  CDS            cEGFP: cEGFP is a basic (constitutively fluorescent) green fluorescent protein published in 2008, derived from Aequorea victoria.
   2246..2497    +  CDS            Drd4 (fragment): DRD4_RAT - Experimental evidence at protein level: Swiss-Prot protein existence level 1. Dopamine receptor responsible for neuronal signaling in the mesolimbic system of the brain, an area of the brain that regulates emotion and complex behavior. Activated by dopamine, but also by epinephrine and norepinephrine, and by numerous synthetic agonists and drugs (By similarity). Agonist binding triggers signaling via G proteins that inhibit adenylyl cyclase (PubMed:10832611). Modulates the circadian rhythm of contrast sensitivity by regulating the rhythmic expression of NPAS2 in the retinal ganglion
   2642..2666    +  misc_feature   MCS (fragment): pBluescript multiple cloning site
   2666..3254    +  misc_feature   WPRE: woodchuck hepatitis virus posttranscriptional regulatory element
   3286..3762    +  polyA_signal   hGH poly(A) signal: human growth hormone polyadenylation signal
   3802..3942    +  repeat_region  AAV2 ITR: inverted terminal repeat of adeno-associated virus serotype 2 inverted
   3947..3998    -  misc_feature   bom (fragment): basis of mobility region from pBR322
   4017..4472    +  rep_origin     f1 ori (sequence partly withheld): f1 bacteriophage origin of replication; arrow indicates direction of (+) strand synthesis
   4473..4522    -  misc_feature   bom (fragment): basis of mobility region from pBR322
   4624..4659    -  CDS            rop (fragment): Rop protein, which maintains plasmids at low copy number; rop
   4754..4858    +  promoter       AmpR promoter: bla
   4859..5719    +  CDS            AmpR: β-lactamase; bla; confers resistance to ampicillin, carbenicillin, and related antibiotics
   5890..6478    +  rep_origin     ori: high-copy-number ColE1/pMB1/pBR322/pUC origin of replication
