[The description below was written by a language model from this plasmid's Addgene catalogue record and pLannotate feature annotations shown in this document.]
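Description:
pAAV-hsyn-GRAB_HA1m is an adeno-associated virus transfer plasmid built on a pAAV backbone for expressing the medium-affinity histamine sensor GRAB_HA1m in neurons. It is maintained in bacteria through a high-copy ColE1/pUC-type origin and selected with ampicillin via the β-lactamase gene. An f1 phage origin is also present. The expression cassette is flanked by AAV2 inverted terminal repeats, which allow the intervening DNA to be packaged into recombinant AAV particles when helper functions are supplied. The right-hand ITR is annotated in full, whereas the left one is detected only as short fragments in the sequencing result. This is common for these structured repeats and consistent with the use of a recombination-deficient growth strain.

Within the ITRs, the human synapsin I promoter confers neuron-specific transcription. The open reading frame begins with a mouse Igκ leader peptide, which would direct the protein into the secretory pathway for membrane insertion. It is followed by a receptor scaffold interrupted by a GFP-derived module annotated as cEGFP. This is the general GRAB design, in which ligand binding to a G-protein-coupled receptor changes the fluorescence of an inserted fluorescent protein. The automated annotation labels the receptor segments as dopamine D4 receptor fragments, but this likely reflects homology matching among aminergic receptors. The catalogue lists the insert as a histamine sensor with water bear as its source species. A WPRE and a human growth hormone polyadenylation signal follow the coding sequence to enhance transcript stability and processing. The plasmid is used to make AAV, or for direct transfection, to optically monitor histamine release in neurons in vitro and in vivo.
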