Addgene plasmid #190474: pAAV-hsyn-GRAB_HA1m
Purpose: Express the medium-affinity histamine sensor GRAB_HA1m in neurons
Depositing lab: Yulong Li. Depositing organization: Peking University. Publication: Genetically encoded sensors for measuring histamine release both in vitro and in vivo. Dong H, Li M, Yan Y, Qian T, Lin Y, Ma X, Vischer HF, Liu C, Li G, Wang H, Leurs R, Li Y. Neuron. 2023 Mar 7:S0896-6273(23)00128-9. doi: 10.1016/j.neuron.2023.02.024. PubMed 36924772.
Backbone
  Vector backbone: pAAV
  Backbone manufacturer: Addgene
  Backbone size w/o insert (bp): 4495
  Vector type: AAV
Growth in bacteria
  Bacterial resistance: Ampicillin, 100 μg/mL
  Growth temperature: 37°C
  Growth strain: NEB Stable
  Copy number: High Copy
Gene/Insert
  Gene/Insert name: Histamine sensor GRAB_HA1m (medium affinity)
  Species: Water bear
  Insert size (bp): 2256
  Promoter: hSyn
  Cloning method: Gibson Cloning
  Sequencing primers: 5′ Unknown
Terms and licenses: Academic/Nonprofit Terms; Industry Terms: Not Available to Industry
Depositor comments: Please visit https://doi.org/10.1101/2022.08.19.504485 for bioRxiv preprint.
How to cite: pAAV-hsyn-GRAB_HA1m was a gift from Yulong Li (Addgene plasmid # 190474 ; http://n2t.net/addgene:190474 ; RRID:Addgene_190474)
